Addgene plasmid #33320: pSG5-FLAG-CaMKKbeta rat S100A, S495A and S511A
Depositing lab: Anthony Means. Depositing organization: Duke University. Publication: Ca2+/Calmodulin-dependent Protein Kinase Kinase {beta} Is Regulated by Multisite Phosphorylation. Green MF, Scott JW, Steel R, Oakhill JS, Kemp BE, Means AR. J Biol Chem. 2011 Aug 12;286(32):28066-79. Epub 2011 Jun 13. 10.1074/jbc.M111.251504 PubMed 21669867.
Backbone
  Vector backbone: pSG5
  Backbone manufacturer: Stratagene
  Backbone size w/o insert (bp): 4100
  Modifications to backbone: Added blunt end cloning site which was lost during cloning.
  Vector type: Mammalian Expression
Growth in bacteria
  Bacterial resistance: Ampicillin, 100 μg/mL
  Growth temperature: 37°C
  Growth strain: DH5alpha
  Copy number: Unknown
Gene/Insert
  Gene/Insert name: Calcium/Calmodulin dependent protein kinase kinase beta (alt names: CaMKKbeta; CaMKK2)
  Species: R. norvegicus (rat)
  Insert size (bp): 1700
  Mutation: S99A, S494A, S510A
  GenBank ID: NM_031338
  Entrez Gene: Camkk2
  Promoter: SV40
  Tag / fusion protein: FLAG (N terminal on insert)
  Cloning method: Restriction Enzyme; 5′ cloning site None (destroyed during cloning); 3′ cloning site None (destroyed during cloning)
  Sequencing primers: 5′ T7
Terms and licenses: Academic/Nonprofit Terms; Industry Terms: Not Available to Industry
Depositor comments: Please note that, according to NCBI numbering, the mutations are actually S99A, S494A, S510A.
How to cite: pSG5-FLAG-CaMKKbeta rat S100A, S495A and S511A was a gift from Anthony Means (Addgene plasmid # 33320 ; http://n2t.net/addgene:33320 ; RRID:Addgene_33320)
