[The description below was written by a language model from this plasmid's Addgene catalogue record.]
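Description:
pSG5-FLAG-CaMKKbeta rat S100A, S495A and S511A is a mammalian expression plasmid built on the Stratagene pSG5 backbone (about 4.1 kb without insert). It is propagated in E. coli under ampicillin selection; the record lists the copy number as unknown and provides no feature table, so the origin of replication and other backbone elements are not itemised. The backbone was modified by adding a blunt-end cloning site. That site, and both insert junctions, were destroyed during cloning, so the insert cannot simply be excised through the original sites.

The payload is an approximately 1.7 kb cDNA encoding rat (R. norvegicus) calcium/calmodulin-dependent protein kinase kinase beta (CaMKKbeta, Camkk2), expressed from the SV40 promoter and carrying an N-terminal FLAG epitope tag for immunodetection or immunoprecipitation. A T7 primer is listed for sequencing into the 5′ end of the insert. The coding sequence carries three serine-to-alanine substitutions, which replace phosphorylatable serines with residues that cannot be phosphorylated. The numbering needs care. The plasmid name gives the substitutions as S100A, S495A and S511A, but the depositor notes that under NCBI reference numbering they are S99A, S494A and S510A. These are the same three substitutions, offset by one position.

The associated publication concerns regulation of CaMKKbeta by multisite phosphorylation. This fits use of the construct as a phospho-deficient triple mutant in transfected mammalian cells, for comparing the kinase's activity or regulation with wild-type or other mutant forms, although the record does not spell out specific experiments.
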