>Addgene plasmid #33320 | pSG5-FLAG-CaMKKbeta rat S100A, S495A and S511A | addgene partial sequence | sequence record 43293 | T7 5'-TAATACGACTCACTATAGGG-3'
ATGGACTACAAGGACGACGATGACAAAGCTAGCTCATTATGTGTCTCTAGCCAGCCCACCAGCGACCGGG
CAGCCCCCCAGGATGAGCTGGGAAGCGGGGGTGTCAGCCGGGAAAGCCAGAAGCCCTGCGAGGCACTGCG
GGGACTCTCATCCTTAAGCATCCACTTGGGCATGGAATCCTTCATCGTGGTCACCGAGTGTGAACCAGGC
CGGGGCGTGGACCTCAGCCTGGCCAGAGACCAACCTCTGGAGGCCGATGGCCAGGAACTCCCTCTGGATG
CCTCGGAACCTGAGTCACGGTCCCTGCTTTCTGGTCGCAAGATGGCCCTCCAGGAGCGGTCCCAGGGCGG
GCTGGCGTCCAGCAGCAGCCTGGACATGAATGGACGCTGCATCTGCCCATCCCTGTCCTACTCACCAGCC
AGCTCCCCACAGTCCTCTCCCCGGATGCCCCGGCGGCCCACAGTGGAGTCGCACCACGTCTCCATCACGG
GTTTGCAGGACTGTGTGCAGCTGAATCAGTACACGCTGAAGGATGAAATTGGAAAGGGCTCCTATGGCGT
TGTCAAGCTGGCCTACAATGAAAATGACAATACTTATTATGCAATGAAAGTGCTGTCCAAAAAGAAGCTG
ATCCGACAGGCCGGCTTTCCACGTCGCCCCCCACCTCGAGGTACTCGCCCAGCTCCAGGGGGCTGCATCC
AGCCCAGGGGCCCCATCGAGCAGGTGTATCAGGAAATTGCCATCCTCAAGAAGCTGGATCACCCCAACGT
GGTGAAGCTGGTGGAGGTCCTGGATGACCCTAACGAGGACCATCTGTACATGGTGTTTGAACTGGTCAAC
CAAGGGCCTGTGATGGAAGTTCCCACCCTCAAGCCACTGTCTGAAGACCAGGCCCGGTTCTACTTCCAAG
ATCTGATCAA
