>Addgene plasmid #33320 | pSG5-FLAG-CaMKKbeta rat S100A, S495A and S511A | addgene partial sequence | sequence record 43294 | SV40pA-R 5'-GAAATTTGTGATGCTATTGC-3'
CAAGTTCTGCTTTAATAAGATCAAGCTTATCTACCCCTAGATGCATGCTCGAGTTTTTTTTTTTTTTTTT
TTTTTTTTTTTTTTTTTCTTTGTCCCCTTAAACAACAAAGGGAGAGAAAAAAAAAAAAAAAAAAAACCAC
AAAAAAAACAACAGCAACAACAAAAAAAAACAAAAACAAAAACAAAAAACTGATAACCAAAAATGACAGT
CAAGGCTCTACACACGTGCTTGGTTTCCGTAGGACATGCTGCTATGGAAACCCAGGGTGCAGCACCCCCG
TGCAGGGCCACACAGCCAGGCATGCGAGGTCAGGTGGTCCGCGCAGCTACTCCGGCTCCATGGCCTCCTC
GGGCTGCTGTGGAGGCGTGCGTGGCGGGGAGCCAGGGGCCGGANCCCCGCAACTTTCCACGCAGGGACCA
CCTTTCACAAAAGCACTTCCTCCTCCCCCACAGGGGCTGGCTCTGGGCCCCGGAGGCTGTCTTCCCTGCC
TTGCTTCCTTGGGCTCAAACAAGGGCTCCCACTCCCTGGTTGGTTTTTTGGTGAGCAGGTTTCCGGGTGC
TGCCAAGGAACGCTCCTCCCGCCGGCTACCTTCAAATGGGTTCCCAAAAGCCCGTTTCCGAATCATGGTC
TTCACTAGGATCACAGTTGCCAGGCTGGGAATGTGTTTGACTGAATTCTCGACCTCCTCTTCGGTCACCT
CGACCAGTGTGCAGTTCTCGTCCTCCGACGGCAGTGGCTCGGCCCCGTGCCTCGTGACCCAAGGGTGCAG
CTTGATTTCAGGTACCACAATCCTGGACTCTGGGTTCTTGTCCAACATCCGGGTGATCAGATCTTTCAAG
TCTTCGGCTATGTCAGGCTGGTCTGGA
