>Addgene plasmid #33320 | pSG5-FLAG-CaMKKbeta rat S100A, S495A and S511A | addgene partial sequence | sequence record 45150 | SV40pA-R 5'-GAAATTTGTGATGCTATTGC-3'
GCTGCATAACAGTTCTGCTTTAATAAGATCAAGCTTATCTACCCCTAGATGCATGCTCGAGTTTTTTTTT
TTTTTTTTTTTTTTTTTTTTTTTTTCTTTGTCCCCTTAGACAACAAAGGGAGAGAAAAAAAAAGAAAAGA
AAAACCACAAGAAAAACAACAGCAACAACAAAAAGAAACAAAAACAAAAACAAAAAACTGATAACCAGAG
ATGACAGTCAAGGCTCTACACACGTGCTTGGTTTCCGTAGGACATGCTGCTATGGAAACGCAGGGTGCAG
CAGCCCCGTGCAGGGCCACACAGCCAGGCATGCGAGGTCAGGTGGTCCGCGCAGCTACTCCGGCTCCATG
GCCTCCTCGGGCTGCTGTGGAGGCGTGCGTGGCGGGGAGCCAGGGGCCGGAGCCCCGCAACTTTCCACGC
AGGGACCACCTTTCACAAGAGCACTTCCTCCTCCCCCACAGGGGCTGGCTCTGGGCCCCGGAGGCTGTCT
TCGCTGCCTTGCTTCCTTGGGCTCAGACAAGGGCTCCCACTCCCTGGTTGGTTTTTTGGTGAGCAGGTTT
CCGGGTGCTGCCAAGGAACGCTCCTCCCGCCGGCTACCTTCAAATGGGTTCCCAAAAGCCCGTTTCCGAA
TCATGGTCTTCACTAGGATCACAGTTGCCAGGCTGGGAATGTGTTTGACTGAATTCTCGACCTCCTCTTC
GGTCACCTCGACCAGTGTGCAGTTCTCGTCCTCCGACGGCAGTGGCTCGGCCCCGTGCCTCGTGACCCAA
GGGTGCAGCTTGATTTCAGGTACCA
